>Addgene plasmid #221235 | tet-TadA8e-PcrA M6-UGI-PGK-Puro-T2A-rtTA | addgene full sequence | sequence record 437287 | Addgene NGS Result
GTCGACGGATCGGGAGATCTCCCGATCCCCTATGGTGCACTCTCAGTACAATCTGCTCTGATGCCGCATA
GTTAAGCCAGTATCTGCTCCCTGCTTGTGTGTTGGAGGTCGCTGAGTAGTGCGCGAGCAAAATTTAAGCT
ACAACAAGGCAAGGCTTGACCGACAATTGCATGAAGAATCTGCTTAGGGTTAGGCGTTTTGCGCTGCTTC
GCGATGTACGGGCCAGATATACGCGTTGACATTGATTATTGACTAGTTATTAATAGTAATCAATTACGGG
GTCATTAGTTCATAGCCCATATATGGAGTTCCGCGTTACATAACTTACGGTAAATGGCCCGCCTGGCTGA
CCGCCCAACGACCCCCGCCCATTGACGTCAATAATGACGTATGTTCCCATAGTAACGCCAATAGGGACTT
TCCATTGACGTCAATGGGTGGAGTATTTACGGTAAACTGCCCACTTGGCAGTACATCAAGTGTATCATAT
GCCAAGTACGCCCCCTATTGACGTCAATGACGGTAAATGGCCCGCCTGGCATTATGCCCAGTACATGACC
TTATGGGACTTTCCTACTTGGCAGTACATCTACGTATTAGTCATCGCTATTACCATGGTGATGCGGTTTT
GGCAGTACATCAATGGGCGTGGATAGCGGTTTGACTCACGGGGATTTCCAAGTCTCCACCCCATTGACGT
CAATGGGAGTTTGTTTTGGCACCAAAATCAACGGGACTTTCCAAAATGTCGTAACAACTCCGCCCCATTG
ACGCAAATGGGCGGTAGGCGTGTACGGTGGGAGGTCTATATAAGCAGCGCGTTTTGCCTGTACTGGGTCT
CTCTGGTTAGACCAGATCTGAGCCTGGGAGCTCTCTGGCTAACTAGGGAACCCACTGCTTAAGCCTCAAT
AAAGCTTGCCTTGAGTGCTTCAAGTAGTGTGTGCCCGTCTGTTGTGTGACTCTGGTAACTAGAGATCCCT
CAGACCCTTTTAGTCAGTGTGGAAAATCTCTAGCAGTGGCGCCCGAACAGGGACTTGAAAGCGAAAGGGA
AACCAGAGGAGCTCTCTCGACGCAGGACTCGGCTTGCTGAAGCGCGCACGGCAAGAGGCGAGGGGCGGCG
ACTGGTGAGTACGCCAAAAATTTTGACTAGCGGAGGCTAGAAGGAGAGAGATGGGTGCGAGAGCGTCAGT
ATTAAGCGGGGGAGAATTAGATCGCGATGGGAAAAAATTCGGTTAAGGCCAGGGGGAAAGAAAAAATATA
AATTAAAACATATAGTATGGGCAAGCAGGGAGCTAGAACGATTCGCAGTTAATCCTGGCCTGTTAGAAAC
ATCAGAAGGCTGTAGACAAATACTGGGACAGCTACAACCATCCCTTCAGACAGGATCAGAAGAACTTAGA
TCATTATATAATACAGTAGCAACCCTCTATTGTGTGCATCAAAGGATAGAGATAAAAGACACCAAGGAAG
CTTTAGACAAGATAGAGGAAGAGCAAAACAAAAGTAAGACCACCGCACAGCAAGCGGCCGCTGATCTTCA
GACCTGGAGGAGGAGATATGAGGGACAATTGGAGAAGTGAATTATATAAATATAAAGTAGTAAAAATTGA
ACCATTAGGAGTAGCACCCACCAAGGCAAAGAGAAGAGTGGTGCAGAGAGAAAAAAGAGCAGTGGGAATA
GGAGCTTTGTTCCTTGGGTTCTTGGGAGCAGCAGGAAGCACTATGGGCGCAGCGTCAATGACGCTGACGG
TACAGGCCAGACAATTATTGTCTGGTATAGTGCAGCAGCAGAACAATTTGCTGAGGGCTATTGAGGCGCA
ACAGCATCTGTTGCAACTCACAGTCTGGGGCATCAAGCAGCTCCAGGCAAGAATCCTGGCTGTGGAAAGA
TACCTAAAGGATCAACAGCTCCTGGGGATTTGGGGTTGCTCTGGAAAACTCATTTGCACCACTGCTGTGC
CTTGGAATGCTAGTTGGAGTAATAAATCTCTGGAACAGATTTGGAATCACACGACCTGGATGGAGTGGGA
CAGAGAAATTAACAATTACACAAGCTTAATACACTCCTTAATTGAAGAATCGCAAAACCAGCAAGAAAAG
AATGAACAAGAATTATTGGAATTAGATAAATGGGCAAGTTTGTGGAATTGGTTTAACATAACAAATTGGC
TGTGGTATATAAAATTATTCATAATGATAGTAGGAGGCTTGGTAGGTTTAAGAATAGTTTTTGCTGTACT
TTCTATAGTGAATAGAGTTAGGCAGGGATATTCACCATTATCGTTTCAGACCCACCTCCCAACCCCGAGG
GGACCCGACAGGCCCGAAGGAATAGAAGAAGAAGGTGGAGAGAGAGACAGAGACAGATCCATTCGATTAG
TGAACGGATCGGCACTGCGTGCGCCAATTCTGCAGACAAATGGCAGTATTCATCCACAATTTTAAAAGAA
AAGGGGGGATTGGGGGGTACAGTGCAGGGGAAAGAATAGTAGACATAATAGCAACAGACATACAAACTAA
AGAATTACAAAAACAAATTACAAAAATTCAAAATTTTCGGGTTTATTACAGGGACAGCAGAGATCCAGTT
TGGTTAATTAACAGAGATCCACTTTGGCCGCGAATCGATATGTCGAGTTTACTCCCTATCAGTGATAGAG
AACGTATGTCGAGTTTACTCCCTATCAGTGATAGAGAACGATGTCGAGTTTACTCCCTATCAGTGATAGA
GAACGTATGTCGAGTTTACTCCCTATCAGTGATAGAGAACGTATGTCGAGTTTACTCCCTATCAGTGATA
GAGAACGTATGTCGAGTTTATCCCTATCAGTGATAGAGAACGTATGTCGAGTTTACTCCCTATCAGTGAT
AGAGAACGTATGTCGAGGTAGGCGTGTACGGTGGGAGGCCTATATAAGCAGAGCTCGTTTAGTGAACCGT
CAGATCGCCTGGAGAATTGGCTAAGCATCAACAAGTTTGTACAAAAAAACGGGATCCACCGGTCGCCACC
ATGAGTTCTGAGGTGGAGTTTTCCCACGAGTACTGGATGAGACATGCCCTGACCCTGGCCAAGAGGGCAC
GGGATGAGAGGGAGGTGCCTGTGGGAGCCGTGCTGGTGCTGAACAATAGAGTGATCGGCGAGGGCTGGAA
CAGAGCCATCGGCCTGCACGACCCAACAGCCCATGCCGAAATTATGGCCCTGAGACAGGGCGGCCTGGTC
ATGCAGAACTACAGACTGATTGACGCCACCCTGTACGTGACATTCGAGCCTTGCGTGATGTGCGCCGGCG
CCATGATCCACTCTAGGATCGGCCGCGTGGTGTTTGGCGTGAGGAACTCAAAAAGAGGCGCCGCAGGCTC
CCTGATGAACGTGCTGAACTACCCCGGCATGAATCACCGCGTCGAAATTACCGAGGGAATCCTGGCAGAT
GAATGTGCCGCCCTGCTGTGCGATTTCTATCGGATGCCTAGACAGGTGTTCAATGCTCAGAAGAAGGCCC
AGAGCTCCATCAACAGCGGCAGCGAGACTCCCGGGACCTCAGAGTCCGCCACACCCGAAAGTATGAACTT
CCTGTCTGAGCAACTGCTGGCACACCTGAACAAGGAGCAGCAAGAAGCTGTGCGGACCACCGAGGGACCT
CTGCTGATCATGGCCGGCGCTGGAAGCGGAAAAACAAGAGTGCTGACACACCGCATCGCCTACCTGATGG
CTGAGAAGCACGTGGCCCCTTGGAACATCCTGGCCATTACCTTTACAAACAAGGCCGCTAGAGAGATGAG
AGAAAGAGTGCAGAGCCTCCTGGGAGGCGCCGCCGAGGACGTGTGGATCAGCACCTTCGCCAGCATGGCC
GTGCGGATCCTGAGAAGAGATATCGACAGAATCGGCATCAACCGGAACTTCAGCATCCTGGACCCAACAG
ACCAGCTGAGCGTGATGAAAACCATCCTGAAAGAAAAGAACATCGACCCCAAGAAATTCGAGCCTAGAAC
AATCCTGGGCACAATCAGCGCCGCCAAGAATGAACTGCTGCCTCCAGAACAGTTTGCGAAGCGGGCCTCC
ACCTACTATGAGAAAGTGGTGTCTGACGTCTACCAGGAGTATCAGCAGCGGCTGCTCAGGTGTCACAGCC
TTGACTTCGATGATCTGATCATGACCACAATCCAGCTGTTTGACCGGGTCCCCGACGTGCTCCACTACTA
CCAATACAAGTTTCAGTACATCCACATCGATGAGTACCAGGACACAAACAGAGCCCAATACACCCTGGTG
AAAAAGCTGGCTGAGCGGTTCCAGAACATCGCCGCCGTGGGCGACGCCGATCAGTCTATCTACAGATGGC
GGGGCGCCGACATCCAGAACATCCTGAGCTTCGAAAGAGATTACCCCAACGCCAAAGTGATCCTGCTGGA
GCAAAATTACCGGAGCACGAAGCGCATCCTGCAGGCCGCAAACGAGGTGATCGAGCACAACGTGAACAGA
AAGCCTAAGCGGATCTGGACCGAGAATCCTGAGGGCAAGCCCATCCTGTACTACGAGGCCATGAACGAAG
CCGACGAGGCCCAGTTCGTGGCCGGCAGAATCAGAGAGGCCGTGGAGCGCGGCGAGAGAAGATACCGAGA
CTTCGCCGTGCTGTACAGAACCAATGCCCAGTCCAGAGTCATGGAAGAGATGCTGCTGAAGGCCAACATC
CCTTACCAGATAGTGGGCGGCGTGAAGTTCTACGACAGAAAGGAAATCAAGGACATCCTGGCTTATCTGC
GGGTCATCGCAAACCCAGACGACGACTGCAGCCTGCTGAGAATTATCAACGTTCCTAAAAGAGGCATCGG
AGCCTCTACCATCGACAAGCTGGTCCGGTACGCCGCCGACCACGAGCTGAGCCTGTTCGAGGCCCTGGGC
GAGCTGGAGATGATCGGTCTTGGCGCCAAGGCCGCTGGGGCCCTGGCCGCCTTCAGAAGCCAGCTGGAAC
AGTGGACACAGCTGCAGGAGTACGTGAGCGTGACCGAACTGGTGGAAGAGGTGCTGGACAAGTCTGGCTA
CCGGGAAATGCTGAAGGCCGAAAGAACCATCGAAGCCCAGAGCAGACTGGAGAACCTGGATGAGTTCCTG
AGCGTGACCAAGCATTTCGAAAACGTGTCCGACGACAAGAGCCTGATCGCCTTCCTGACCGATCTGGCTC
TGATCAGCGACCTGGACGAGCTGGATGGCACCGAGCAGGCCGCCGAG
[285 nt withheld, positions 5228-5512]
AGACGGCAGGCCGGAGCTTCCAGGCCTGCCGTGAGCAGACCCCAGGCCTCTGGCGCTGTGGGCAGCTGGA
AGGTGGGCGATCGGGCAAATCACAGAAAGTGGGGCATCGGAACCGTGGTTTCCGTGCGGGGCGGCGGAGA
TGATCAGGAACTGGACATCGCTTTTCCATCTCCTATCGGCATTAAGAGACTGCTAGCTAAATTCGCCCCT
ATCGAGAAGGTGTCTGGTGGTTCTAAAAGAACCGCCGACGGCAGCGAATTCGAGCCCAAGAAGAAGAGGA
AAGTCTAAAGCGGCCGCTTCCCCAGCTTTCTTGTACAAAGTGGTTTAGTAATGAACCGGTCCACCACCAC
CACCACTAAGGATCCGGGGTTGGGGTTGCGCCTTTTCCAAGGCAGCCCTGGGTTTGCGCAGGGACGCGGC
TGCTCTGGGCGTGGTTCCGGGAAACGCAGCGGCGCCGACCCTGGGTCTCGCACATTCTTCACGTCCGTTC
GCAGCGTCACCCGGATCTTCGCCGCTACCCTTGTGGGCCCCCCGGCGACGCTTCCTGCTCCGCCCCTAAG
TCGGGAAGGTTCCTTGCGGTTCGCGGCGTGCCGGACGTGACAAACGGAAGCCGCACGTCTCACTAGTACC
CTCGCAGACGGACAGCGCCAGGGAGCAATGGCAGCGCGCCGACCGCGATGGGCTGTGGCCAATAGCGGCT
GCTCAGCAGGGCGCGCCGAGAGCAGCGGCCGGGAAGGGGCGGTGCGGGAGGCGGGGTGTGGGGCGGTAGT
GTGGGCCCTGTTCCTGCCCGCGCGGTGTTCCGCATTCTGCAAGCCTCCGGAGCGCACGTCGGCAGTCGGC
TCCCTCGTTGACCGAATCACCGACCTCTCTCCCCAGCAATTCACCATGACCGAGTACAAGCCCACGGTGC
GCCTCGCCACCCGCGACGACGTCCCCAGGGCCGTACGCACCCTCGCCGCCGCGTTCGCCGACTACCCCGC
CACGCGCCACACCGTCGATCCGGACCGCCACATCGAGCGGGTCACCGAGCTGCAAGAACTCTTCCTCACG
CGCGTCGGGCTCGACATCGGCAAGGTGTGGGTCGCGGACGACGGCGCCGCGGTGGCGGTCTGGACCACGC
CGGAGAGCGTCGAAGCGGGGGCGGTGTTCGCCGAGATCGGCCCGCGCATGGCCGAGTTGAGCGGTTCCCG
GCTGGCCGCGCAGCAACAGATGGAAGGCCTCCTGGCGCCGCACCGGCCCAAGGAGCCCGCGTGGTTCCTG
GCCACCGTCGGCGTCTCGCCCGACCACCAGGGCAAGGGTCTGGGCAGCGCCGTCGTGCTCCCCGGAGTGG
AGGCGGCCGAGCGCGCCGGGGTGCCCGCCTTCCTGGAGACCTCCGCGCCCCGCAACCTCCCCTTCTACGA
GCGGCTCGGCTTCACCGTCACCGCCGACGTCGAGGTGCCCGAAGGACCGCGCACCTGGTGCATGACCCGC
AAGCCCGGTGCCGAAGGTAGAGGTTCTCTCCTCACTTGTGGTGATGTTGAAGAAAACCCTGGTCCAATGT
CTAGACTGGACAAGAGCAAAGTCATAAACGGAGCTCTGGAATTACTCAATGGTGTCGGTATCGAAGGCCT
GACGACAAGGAAACTCGCTCAAAAGCTGGGAGTTGAGCAGCCTACCCTGTACTGGCACGTGAAGAACAAG
CGGGCCCTGCTCGATGCCCTGCCAATCGAGATGCTGGACAGGCATCATACCCACTTCTGCCCCCTGGAAG
GCGAGTCATGGCAAGACTTTCTGCGGAACAACGCCAAGTCATACCGCTGTGCTCTCCTCTCACATCGCGA
CGGGGCTAAAGTGCATCTCGGCACCCGCCCAACAGAGAAACAGTACGAAACCCTGGAAAATCAGCTCGCG
TTCCTGTGTCAGCAAGGCTTCTCCCTGGAGAACGCACTGTACGCTCTGTCCGCCGTGGGCCACTTTACAC
TGGGCTGCGTATTGGAGGAACAGGAGCATCAAGTAGCAAAAGAGGAAAGAGAGACACCTACCACCGATTC
TATGCCCCCACTTCTGAGACAAGCAATTGAGCTGTTCGACCGGCAGGGAGCCGAACCTGCCTTCCTTTTC
GGCCTGGAACTAATCATATGTGGCCTGGAGAAACAGCTAAAGTGCGAAAGCGGCGGGCCGACCGACGCCC
TTGACGATTTTGACTTAGACATGCTCCCAGCCGATGCCCTTGACGACTTTGACCTTGATATGCTGCCTGC
TGACGCTCTTGACGATTTTGACCTTGACATGCTCCCCGGGTAAAGAATTCGATATCAAGCTTATCGATAA
TCAACCTCTGGATTACAAAATTTGTGAAAGATTGACTGGTATTCTTAACTATGTTGCTCCTTTTACGCTA
TGTGGATACGCTGCTTTAATGCCTTTGTATCATGCTATTGCTTCCCGTATGGCTTTCATTTTCTCCTCCT
TGTATAAATCCTGGTTGCTGTCTCTTTATGAGGAGTTGTGGCCCGTTGTCAGGCAACGTGGCGTGGTGTG
CACTGTGTTTGCTGACGCAACCCCCACTGGTTGGGGCATTGCCACCACCTGTCAGCTCCTTTCCGGGACT
TTCGCTTTCCCCCTCCCTATTGCCACGGCGGAACTCATCGCCGCCTGCCTTGCCCGCTGCTGGACAGGGG
CTCGGCTGTTGGGCACTGACAATTCCGTGGTGTTGTCGGGGAAATCATCGTCCTTTCCTTGGCTGCTCGC
CTGTGTTGCCACCTGGATTCTGCGCGGGACGTCCTTCTGCTACGTCCCTTCGGCCCTCAATCCAGCGGAC
CTTCCTTCCCGCGGCCTGCTGCCGGCTCTGCGGCCTCTTCCGCGTCTTCGCCTTCGCCCTCAGACGAGTC
GGATCTCCCTTTGGGCCGCCTCCCCGCATCGATACCGTCGACCTCGAGACCTAGAAAAACATGGAGCAAT
CACAAGTAGCAATACAGCAGCTACCAATGCTGATTGTGCCTGGCTAGAAGCACAAGAGGAGGAGGAGGTG
GGTTTTCCAGTCACACCTCAGGTACCTTTAAGACCAATGACTTACAAGGCAGCTGTAGATCTTAGCCACT
TTTTAAAAGAAAAGGGGGGACTGGAAGGGCTAATTCACTCCCAACGAAGACAAGATATCCTTGATCTGTG
GATCTACCACACACAAGGCTACTTCCCTGATTGGCAGAACTACACACCAGGGCCAGGGATCAGATATCCA
CTGACCTTTGGATGGTGCTACAAGCTAGTACCAGTTGAGCAAGAGAAGGTAGAAGAAGCCAATGAAGGAG
AGAACACCCGCTTGTTACACCCTGTGAGCCTGCATGGGATGGATGACCCGGAGAGAGAAGTATTAGAGTG
GAGGTTTGACAGCCGCCTAGCATTTCATCACATGGCCCGAGAGCTGCATCCGGACTGTACTGGGTCTCTC
TGGTTAGACCAGATCTGAGCCTGGGAGCTCTCTGGCTAACTAGGGAACCCACTGCTTAAGCCTCAATAAA
GCTTGCCTTGAGTGCTTCAAGTAGTGTGTGCCCGTCTGTTGTGTGACTCTGGTAACTAGAGATCCCTCAG
ACCCTTTTAGTCAGTGTGGAAAATCTCTAGCAGGGCCCGTTTAAACCCGCTGATCAGCCTCGACTGTGCC
TTCTAGTTGCCAGCCATCTGTTGTTTGCCCCTCCCCCGTGCCTTCCTTGACCCTGGAAGGTGCCACTCCC
ACTGTCCTTTCCTAATAAAATGAGGAAATTGCATCGCATTGTCTGAGTAGGTGTCATTCTATTCTGGGGG
GTGGGGTGGGGCAGGACAGCAAGGGGGAGGATTGGGAAGACAATAGCAGGCATGCTGGGGATGCGGTGGG
CTCTATGGCTTCTGAGGCGGAAAGAACCAGCTGGGGCTCTAGGGGGTATCCCC
[124 nt withheld, positions 9416-9539]
C
[91 nt withheld, positions 9541-9631]
A
[49 nt withheld, positions 9633-9681]
CCTTTGACGTTGGAGTCCACGTTCTTT
[37 nt withheld, positions 9709-9745]
ACCCTATCTCGGTCTATTCTTTTGATTTATAAGGGATTTTGCCGATTTCGGCCTATTGGTTAAAAAATGA
GCTGATTTAACAAAAATTTAACGCGAATTAATTCTGTGGAATGTGTGTCAGTTAGGGTGTGGAAAGTCCC
CAGGCTCCCCAGCAGGCAGAAGTATGCAAAGCATGCATCTCAATTAGTCAGCAACCAGGTGTGGAAAGTC
CCCAGGCTCCCCAGCAGGCAGAAGTATGCAAAGCATGCATCTCAATTAGTCAGCAACCATAGTCCCGCCC
CTAACTCCGCCCATCCCGCCCCTAACTCCGCCCAGTTCCGCCCATTCTCCGCCCCATGGCTGACTAATTT
TTTTTATTTATGCAGAGGCCGAGGCCGCCTCTGCCTCTGAGCTATTCCAGAAGTAGTGAGGAGGCTTTTT
TGGAGGCCTAGGCTTTTGCAAAAAGCTCCCGGGAGCTTGTATATCCATTTTCGGATCTGATCAGCACGTG
TTGACAATTAATCATCGGCATAGTATATCGGCATAGTATAATACGACAAGGTGAGGAACTAAACCATGGC
CAAGTTGACCAGTGCCGTTCCGGTGCTCACCGCGCGCGACGTCGCCGGAGCGGTCGAGTTCTGGACCGAC
CGGCTCGGGTTCTCCCGGGACTTCGTGGAGGACGACTTCGCCGGTGTGGTCCGGGACGACGTGACCCTGT
TCATCAGCGCGGTCCAGGACCAGGTGGTGCCGGACAACACCCTGGCCTGGGTGTGGGTGCGCGGCCTGGA
CGAGCTGTACGCCGAGTGGTCGGAGGTCGTGTCCACGAACTTCCGGGACGCCTCCGGGCCGGCCATGACC
GAGATCGGCGAGCAGCCGTGGGGGCGGGAGTTCGCCCTGCGCGACCCGGCCGGCAACTGCGTGCACTTCG
TGGCCGAGGAGCAGGACTGACACGTGCTACGAGATTTCGATTCCACCGCCGCCTTCTATGAAAGGTTGGG
CTTCGGAATCGTTTTCCGGGACGCCGGCTGGATGATCCTCCAGCGCGGGGATCTCATGCTGGAGTTCTTC
GCCCACCCCAACTTGTTTATTGCAGCTTATAATGGTTACAAATAAAGCAATAGCATCACAAATTTCACAA
ATAAAGCATTTTTTTCACTGCATTCTAGTTGTGGTTTGTCCAAACTCATCAATGTATCTTATCATGTCTG
TATACCGTCGACCTCTAGCTAGAGCTTGGCGTAATCATGGTCATAGCTGTTTCCTGTGTGAAATTGTTAT
CCGCTCACAATTCCACACAACATACGAGCCGGAAGCATAAAGTGTAAAGCCTGGGGTGCCTAATGAGTGA
GCTAACTCACATTAATTGCGTTGCGCTCACTGCCCGCTTTCCAGTCGGGAAACCTGTCGTGCCAGCTGCA
TTAATGAATCGGCCAACGCGCGGGGAGAGGCGGTTTGCGTATTGGGCGCTCTTCCGCTTCCTCGCTCACT
GACTCGCTGCGCTCGGTCGTTCGGCTGCGGCGAGCGGTATCAGCTCACTCAAAGGCGGTAATACGGTTAT
CCACAGAATCAGGGGATAACGCAGGAAAGAACATGTGAGCAAAAGGCCAGCAAAAGGCCAGGAACCGTAA
AAAGGCCGCGTTGCTGGCGTTTTTCCATAGGCTCCGCCCCCCTGACGAGCATCACAAAAATCGACGCTCA
AGTCAGAGGTGGCGAAACCCGACAGGACTATAAAGATACCAGGCGTTTCCCCCTGGAAGCTCCCTCGTGC
GCTCTCCTGTTCCGACCCTGCCGCTTACCGGATACCTGTCCGCCTTTCTCCCTTCGGGAAGCGTGGCGCT
TTCTCATAGCTCACGCTGTAGGTATCTCAGTTCGGTGTAGGTCGTTCGCTCCAAGCTGGGCTGTGTGCAC
GAACCCCCCGTTCAGCCCGACCGCTGCGCCTTATCCGGTAACTATCGTCTTGAGTCCAACCCGGTAAGAC
ACGACTTATCGCCACTGGCAGCAGCCACTGGTAACAGGATTAGCAGAGCGAGGTATGTAGGCGGTGCTAC
AGAGTTCTTGAAGTGGTGGCCTAACTACGGCTACACTAGAAGAACAGTATTTGGTATCTGCGCTCTGCTG
AAGCCAGTTACCTTCGGAAAAAGAGTTGGTAGCTCTTGATCCGGCAAACAAACCACCGCTGGTAGCGGTG
GTTTTTTTGTTTGCAAGCAGCAGATTACGCGCAGAAAAAAAGGATCTCAAGAAGATCCTTTGATCTTTTC
TACGGGGTCTGACGCTCAGTGGAACGAAAACTCACGTTAAGGGATTTTGGTCATGAGATTATCAAAAAGG
ATCTTCACCTAGATCCTTTTAAATTAAAAATGAAGTTTTAAATCAATCTAAAGTATATATGAGTAAACTT
GGTCTGACAGTTACCAATGCTTAATCAGTGAGGCACCTATCTCAGCGATCTGTCTATTTCGTTCATCCAT
AGTTGCCTGACTCCCCGTCGTGTAGATAACTACGATACGGGAGGGCTTACCATCTGGCCCCAGTGCTGCA
ATGATACCGCGAGACCCACGCTCACCGGCTCCAGATTTATCAGCAATAAACCAGCCAGCCGGAAGGGCCG
AGCGCAGAAGTGGTCCTGCAACTTTATCCGCCTCCATCCAGTCTATTAATTGTTGCCGGGAAGCTAGAGT
AAGTAGTTCGCCAGTTAATAGTTTGCGCAACGTTGTTGCCATTGCTACAGGCATCGTGGTGTCACGCTCG
TCGTTTGGTATGGCTTCATTCAGCTCCGGTTCCCAACGATCAAGGCGAGTTACATGATCCCCCATGTTGT
GCAAAAAAGCGGTTAGCTCCTTCGGTCCTCCGATCGTTGTCAGAAGTAAGTTGGCCGCAGTGTTATCACT
CATGGTTATGGCAGCACTGCATAATTCTCTTACTGTCATGCCATCCGTAAGATGCTTTTCTGTGACTGGT
GAGTACTCAACCAAGTCATTCTGAGAATAGTGTATGCGGCGACCGAGTTGCTCTTGCCCGGCGTCAATAC
GGGATAATACCGCGCCACATAGCAGAACTTTAAAAGTGCTCATCATTGGAAAACGTTCTTCGGGGCGAAA
ACTCTCAAGGATCTTACCGCTGTTGAGATCCAGTTCGATGTAACCCACTCGTGCACCCAACTGATCTTCA
GCATCTTTTACTTTCACCAGCGTTTCTGGGTGAGCAAAAACAGGAAGGCAAAATGCCGCAAAAAAGGGAA
TAAGGGCGACACGGAAATGTTGAATACTCATACTCTTCCTTTTTCAATATTATTGAAGCATTTATCAGGG
TTATTGTCTCATGAGCGGATACATATTTGAATGTATTTAGAAAAATAAACAAATAGGGGTTCCGCGCACA
TTTCCCCGAAAAGTGCCACCTGAC
Features (pLannotate 1.2.2; 38 found; start..end, strand, type, name):
     31..83      -  misc_feature   bom (fragment): basis of mobility region from pBR322
    238..617     +  enhancer       CMV enhancer: human cytomegalovirus immediate early enhancer
    618..817     +  promoter       CMV promoter: human cytomegalovirus (CMV) immediate early promoter
    835..1015    +  LTR            5' LTR (truncated): truncated 5' long terminal repeat (LTR) from HIV-1
   1062..1187    +  misc_feature   HIV-1 Ψ: packaging signal of human immunodeficiency virus type 1
   1171..1534    +  CDS            HIV-1 gag (fragment): gag protein from human immunodeficiency virus 1; gag
   1680..1913    +  misc_feature   RRE: The Rev response element (RRE) of HIV-1 allows for Rev-dependent mRNA export from the nucleus to the cytoplasm.
   2290..2390    +  CDS            Rev (fragment): human immunodeficiency virus 1 (HIV-1) Rev protein; rev; enhances nuclear export of unspliced and incompletely spliced viral mRNAs
   2440..2557    +  misc_feature   cPPT/CTS: central polypurine tract and central termination sequence of HIV-1
   2635..2949    +  promoter       tight TRE promoter: Tet-responsive promoter PTight, consisting of seven tet operator sequences followed by the minimal CMV promoter
   2971..2988    +  protein_bind   attB1 (fragment): mutant version of attB; recombination site for the Gateway® BP reaction BP Clonase™
   3017..3508    +  CDS            tadA: TADA_ECOLI - Also known as yfhC. Experimental evidence at protein level: Swiss-Prot protein existence level 1. Catalyzes the deamination of adenosine to inosine at the wobble position 34 of tRNA(Arg2). Essential for cell viability. From Escherichia coli (strain K12).
   3515..3562    +  CDS            ABE(7.10) (fragment): adenine base editor comprising wild-type E. coli TadA fused to the evolved TadA*(7.10) mutant (Gaudelli et al., 2017)
   3563..5734    +  CDS            pcrA (sequence partly withheld): PCRA_GEOSE - Experimental evidence at protein level: Swiss-Prot protein existence level 1. DNA helicase. Has a broad nucleotide specificity, even being able to hydrolyze ethenonucleotides, and is able to couple the hydrolysis to unwinding of DNA substrates. It is a 3'-5' helicase but at high protein concentrations it can also displace a substrate with a 5' tail. Preferred substrate being one with both single and double- stranded regions of DNA. From Geobacillus stearothermophilus (Bacillus stearothermophilus).
   5815..5835    -  protein_bind   attB2: mutant version of attB; core recombination site for the Gateway® BP reaction BP Clonase™
   5878..6388    +  promoter       hPGK promoter: human phosphoglycerate kinase 1 promoter
   6398..6994    +  CDS            PuroR (fragment): puromycin N-acetyltransferase; pac from Streptomyces; confers resistance to puromycin
   7049..7746    +  CDS            rtTA3 (fragment): reverse tetracycline transactivator 3 activates expression from Tet-responsive promoters in the presence of doxycycline
   7676..7786    +  CDS            VP48: 3 tandem repeats of the minimal activation domain of herpes simplex virus VP16 (Cheng et al., 2013)
   7797..7821    +  misc_feature   MCS (fragment): pBluescript multiple cloning site
   7821..8409    +  misc_feature   WPRE: woodchuck hepatitis virus posttranscriptional regulatory element
   8346..8927    +  CDS            nef (fragment): NEF_HV1H2 - Experimental evidence at protein level: Swiss-Prot protein existence level 1. Extracellular Nef protein targets CD4(+) T-lymphocytes for apoptosis by interacting with CXCR4 surface receptors. From Human immunodeficiency virus type 1 group M subtype B (isolate HXB2) (HIV-1).
   8934..9114    +  LTR            5' LTR (truncated): truncated 5' long terminal repeat (LTR) from HIV-1
   9146..9370    +  polyA_signal   bGH poly(A) signal: bovine growth hormone polyadenylation signal
   9374..9395    +  promoter       SV40 promoter (fragment): SV40 enhancer and early promoter
   9416..9844    +  rep_origin     f1 ori (sequence partly withheld): f1 bacteriophage origin of replication; arrow indicates direction of (+) strand synthesis
   9858..10187   +  promoter       SV40 promoter: SV40 enhancer and early promoter
  10235..10282   +  promoter       EM7 promoter: synthetic bacterial promoter&nbsp
  10301..10675   +  CDS            BleoR: antibiotic-binding protein; Sh ble from Streptoalloteichus hindustanus; confers resistance to bleomycin, phleomycin, and Zeocin™
  10685..10810   +  CDS            ble (fragment): BLE_KLEPN - Experimental evidence at protein level: Swiss-Prot protein existence level 1. Binding protein with a strong affinity to the bleomycin family of antibiotics. Binds to CL990; an antimitotic-antibiotic compound. From Klebsiella pneumoniae.
  10805..10926   +  polyA_signal   SV40 poly(A) signal: SV40 polyadenylation signal
  10997..11019   -  protein_bind   lac operator (fragment): The lac repressor binds to the lac operator to inhibit transcription in E. coli. This inhibition can be relieved by adding lactose or isopropyl-β-D-thiogalactopyranoside (IPTG). lac repressor encoded by lacI
  11023..11053   -  promoter       lac promoter: promoter for the E. coli lac operon
  11068..11089   -  protein_bind   CAP binding site: CAP binding activates transcription in the presence of cAMP. E. coli catabolite activator protein
  11102..11194   -  CDS            lacI (fragment): lac repressor; lacI; The lac repressor binds to the lac operator to inhibit transcription in E. coli. This inhibition can be relieved by adding lactose or isopropyl-β-D-thiogalactopyranoside (IPTG).
  11377..11965   -  rep_origin     ori: high-copy-number ColE1/pMB1/pBR322/pUC origin of replication
  12136..12996   -  CDS            AmpR: β-lactamase; bla; confers resistance to ampicillin, carbenicillin, and related antibiotics
  12997..13101   -  promoter       AmpR promoter: bla
