[The description below was written by a language model from this plasmid's Addgene catalogue record and pLannotate feature annotations shown in this document.]
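Description:
tet-TadA8e-PcrA M6-UGI-PGK-Puro-T2A-rtTA is a lentiviral transfer plasmid built on the FUGW backbone that delivers a doxycycline-inducible HACE (helicase-assisted continuous editing) editor to mammalian cells. It is propagated in E. coli through a high-copy ColE1/pUC-type origin with ampicillin selection (AmpR). The backbone also carries an f1 origin and an SV40/EM7-driven BleoR cassette located outside the viral genome. The viral portion has a CMV enhancer/promoter fused to a truncated HIV-1 5' LTR, which drives genomic RNA production in packaging cells. This is followed by the Ψ packaging signal, RRE for Rev-dependent export, cPPT/CTS, WPRE to boost transcript expression, a second truncated LTR at the 3' end, and a bGH polyadenylation signal.

The payload consists of two expression units. A tight TRE promoter (seven tet operators plus a minimal CMV promoter) drives a synthetic fusion of the evolved adenosine deaminase TadA-8e, a short linker, and the optimized "M6" variant of the Geobacillus PcrA 3'-5' DNA helicase, flanked by residual Gateway attB sites. The construct name also lists a UGI (uracil glycosylase inhibitor) element, but the feature table does not annotate one, and only a short unannotated gap follows the helicase. Downstream, a human PGK promoter constitutively expresses puromycin N-acetyltransferase linked by a T2A peptide (per the name) to the rtTA3 reverse Tet transactivator. A single integrated provirus therefore provides both drug selection and the transactivator needed to switch on the editor with doxycycline. In the HACE approach, the helicase carries the deaminase along the DNA to introduce mutations across endogenous loci for programmable continuous mutagenesis.
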