Addgene plasmid #221235: tet-TadA8e-PcrA M6-UGI-PGK-Puro-T2A-rtTA
Purpose: Tet-inducible lentiviral HACE Editor as a fusion of TadA-8e adenosine deaminase and an optimized PcrA M6 helicase.
Depositing lab: Fei Chen. Depositing organization: Broad Institute. Publication: Helicase-assisted continuous editing for programmable mutagenesis of endogenous genomes. Chen XD, Chen Z, Wythes G, Zhang Y, Orr BC, Sun G, Chao YK, Navarro Torres A, Thao K, Vallurupalli M, Sun J, Borji M, Tkacik E, Chen H, Bernstein BE, Chen F. Science. 2024 Oct 11;386(6718):eadn5876. doi: 10.1126/science.adn5876. Epub 2024 Oct 11. PubMed 39388570.
Backbone
  Vector backbone: FUGW
  Vector type: Lentiviral
Growth in bacteria
  Bacterial resistance: Ampicillin, 100 μg/mL
  Growth temperature: 30°C
  Growth strain: NEB Stable
  Copy number: High Copy
Gene/Insert
  Gene/Insert name: TadA8e-PcrA M6-UGI-PGK-Puro-T2A-rtTA
  Species: Synthetic
  Cloning method: Gibson Cloning
Terms and licenses: Academic/Nonprofit Terms; Industry Terms: Not Available to Industry
Depositor comments: Internal lab identifier DC849. Please visit https://doi.org/10.1101/2024.02.01.577593 for bioRxiv preprint.
How to cite: tet-TadA8e-PcrA M6-UGI-PGK-Puro-T2A-rtTA was a gift from Fei Chen (Addgene plasmid # 221235 ; http://n2t.net/addgene:221235 ; RRID:Addgene_221235)
